>Addgene plasmid #123783 | MTK3b_002 | addgene full sequence | sequence record 249087 | Addgene NGS Result
CAATCATGACCAAAATCCCTTAACGTGAGTTTTCGTTCCACTGAGCGTCAGACCCCGTAGAAAAGATCAA
AGGATCTTCTTGAGATCCTTTTTTTCTGCGCGTAATCTGCTGCTTGCAAACAAAAAAACCACCGCTACCA
GCGGTGGTTTGTTTGCCGGATCAAGAGCTACCAACTCTTTTTCCGAAGGTAACTGGCTTCAGCAGAGCGC
AGATACCAAATACTGTTCTTCTAGTGTAGCCGTAGTTAGGCCACCACTTCAAGAACTCTGTAGCACCGCC
TACATACCTCGCTCTGCTAATCCTGTTACCAGTGGCTGCTGCCAGTGGCGATAAGTCGTGTCTTACCGGG
TTGGACTCAAGACGATAGTTACCGGATAAGGCGCAGCGGTCGGGCTGAACGGGGGGTTCGTGCACACAGC
CCAGCTTGGAGCGAACGACCTACACCGAACTGAGATACCTACAGCGTGAGCTATGAGAAAGCGCCACGCT
TCCCGAAGGGAGAAAGGCGGACAGGTATCCGGTAAGCGGCAGGGTCGGAACAGGAGAGCGCACGAGGGAG
CTTCCAGGGGGAAACGCCTGGTATCTTTATAGTCCTGTCGGGTTTCGCCACCTCTGACTTGAGCGTCGAT
TTTTGTGATGCTCGTCAGGGGGGCGGAGCCTATGGAAAAACGCCAGCAACGCGGCCTTTTTACGGTTCCT
GGCCTTTTGCTGGCCTTTTGCTCACATGTTCTTTCCTGCGTTATCCCCTGATTCTGTGGATAACCGTAGT
CGGTCTCATTCTCGTGAGTGCATCTCCATCCACGTTGGCCAGGCTGGTGTCCAGATTGGCAATGCCTGCT
GGGAGCTCTACTGCCTGGAACACGGCATCCAGCCCGATGGCCAGATGCCAAGTGACAAGACCATTGGGGG
AGGAGATGACTCCTTCAACACCTTCTTTAGTGAAACGGGCGCTGGCAAGCACGTGCCCCGGGCTGTGTTT
GTAGACTTGGAACCCACAGTCATTGATGAAGTTCGCACTGGCACCTACCGCCAGCTCTTCCACCCTGAGC
AGCTCATCACAGGCAAGGAAGATGCTGCCAATAACTATGCCCGAGGGCACTACACCATTGGCAAGGAGAT
CATTGACCTTGTGTTGGACCGAATTCGCAAGCTGGCTGACCAGTGCACCGGTCTTCAGGGCTTCTTGGTT
TTCCACAGCTTTGGTGGGGGAACTGGTTCTGGGTTCACCTCCCTGCTCATGGAACGACTCTCAGTTGATT
ATGGCAAGAAGTCCAAGCTGGAGTTCTCCATTTACCCAGCACCCCAGGTTTCCACAGCTGTAGTTGAGCC
CTACAACTCCATCCTCACCACCCACACCACCCTGGAGCACTCTGATTGTGCCTTCATGGTAGACAATGAG
GCCATCTATGACATCTGTCGTAGAAACCTCGATATCGAGCGCCCAACCTACACTAACCTTAACCGCCTTA
TTAGCCAGATTGTGTCCTCCATCACTGCTTCCCTGAGATTTGATGGAGCCCTGAATGTTGACCTGACAGA
ATTCCAGACCAACCTGGTGCCCTACCCCCGCATCCACTTCCCTCTGGCCACATATGCCCCTGTCATCTCT
GCTGAGAAAGCCTACCATGAACAGCTTTCTGTAGCAGAGATCACCAATGCTTGCTTTGAGCCAGCCAACC
AGATGGTGAAATGTGACCCTCGCCATGGTAAATACATGGCTTGCTGCCTGTTGTACCGTGGTGACGTGGT
TCCCAAAGATGTCAATGCTGCCATTGCCACCATCAAAACCAAGCGCAGCATCCAGTTTGTGGATTGGTGC
CCCACTGGCTTCAAGGTTGGCATCAACTACCAGCCTCCCACTGTGGTGCCTGGTGGTGACCTGGCCAAGG
TACAGAGAGCTGTGTGCATGCTGAGCAACACCACAGCCATTGCTGAGGCCTGGGCTCGCCTGGACCACAA
GTTTGACCTGATGTATGCCAAGCGTGCCTTTGTTCACTGGTACGTGGGTGAGGGGATGGAGGAAGGCGAG
TTTTCAGAGGCCCGTGAAGATATGGCTGCCCTTGAGAAGGATTATGAGGAGGTTGGTGTGGATTCTGTTG
AAGGAGAGGGTGAGGAAGAAGGAGAGGAATACGGATCCTGAGACCAGACCAATAAAAAACGCCCGGCGGC
AACCGAGCGTTCTGAACAAATCCAGATGGAGTTCTGAGGTCATTACTGGATCTATCAACAGGAGTCCAAG
CGAGCTCGATATCAAATTACGCCCCGCCCTGCCACTCATCGCAGTACTGTTGTAATTCATTAAGCATTCT
GCCGACATGGAAGCCATCACAAACGGCATGATGAACCTGAATCGCCAGCGGCATCAGCACCTTGTCGCCT
TGCGTATAATATTTGCCCATGGTGAAAACGGGGGCGAAGAAGTTGTCCATATTGGCCACGTTTAAATCAA
AACTGGTGAAACTCACCCAGGGATTGGCTGAAACGAAAAACATATTCTCAATAAACCCTTTAGGGAAATA
GGCCAGGTTTTCACCGTAACACGCCACATCTTGCGAATATATGTGTAGAAACTGCCGGAAATCGTCGTGG
TATTCACTCCAGAGCGATGAAAACGTTTCAGTTTGCTCATGGAAAACGGTGTAACAAGGGTGAACACTAT
CCCATATCACCAGCTCACCGTCTTTCATTGCCATACGAAATTCCGGATGAGCATTCATCAGGCGGGCAAG
AATGTGAATAAAGGCCGGATAAAACTTGTGCTTATTTTTCTTTACGGTCTTTAAAAAGGCCGTAATATCC
AGCTGAACGGTCTGGTTATAGGTACATTGAGCAACTGACTGAAATGCCTCAAAATGTTCTTTACGATGCC
ATTGGGATATATCAACGGTGGTATATCCAGTGATTTTTTTCTCCATTTTAGCTTCCTTAGCTCCTGAAAA
TCTCGATAACTCAAAAAATACGCCCGGTAGTGATCTTATTTCATTATGGTGAAAGTTGGAACCTCTTACG
TGCCCGAT
Features (pLannotate 1.2.2; 5 found; start..end, strand, type, name):
     80..668     +  rep_origin     ori: high-copy-number ColE1/pMB1/pBR322/pUC origin of replication
    783..2132    +  CDS            TBA1B_BOVIN: Experimental evidence at protein level: Swiss-Prot protein existence level 1. Tubulin is the major constituent of microtubules. It binds two moles of GTP, one at an exchangeable site on the beta chain and one at a non-exchangeable site on the alpha chain. From Bos taurus (Bovine).
   2152..2186    -  terminator     lambda t0 terminator: minimal transcription terminator from phage lambda (Scholtissek and Grosse, 1987)
   2260..2916    -  CDS            cat: CAT_ECOLX - Experimental evidence at protein level: Swiss-Prot protein existence level 1. This enzyme is an effector of chloramphenicol resistance in bacteria. From Escherichia coli. This protein is used as a marker in many commonly used cloning vectors, such as pACYC184.
   2917..3014    -  promoter       cat promoter: promoter of the E. coli cat gene encoding chloramphenicol acetyltransferase
