[The description below was written by a language model from this plasmid's Addgene catalogue record and pLannotate feature annotations shown in this document.]
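Description:
MTK3b_002 is a small (about 3 kb) part-storage plasmid from the Mammalian Toolkit (MTK), a modular hierarchical cloning system for assembling genetic circuits for mammalian cells. It is built on the MTK0_027 part-entry backbone and, although catalogued as a mammalian expression vector, the annotated features show only bacterial maintenance elements plus the insert. These are a high-copy ColE1/pUC-type origin of replication and a chloramphenicol acetyltransferase (cat) gene driven by its native promoter and followed by a lambda t0 terminator, which gives chloramphenicol selection in E. coli. No mammalian promoter, polyadenylation signal or eukaryotic selection marker is annotated, consistent with a plasmid that donates a single part rather than expressing anything on its own.

The payload is the coding sequence for human alpha tubulin 1b, a subunit of the alpha/beta tubulin heterodimer that polymerises into microtubules. The automated annotation labels this roughly 1.35 kb open reading frame by its match to the bovine TBA1B entry. This probably reflects the very high conservation of alpha tubulin across mammals, and the catalogue states the insert is of human origin. The sequence was inserted through BsmBI sites that were destroyed during cloning, and it is formatted as a Type 3b part, the position the toolkit reserves for coding sequences.

In use, this part would be combined with other toolkit parts, such as promoters, other coding-position parts and terminators, to build a complete mammalian transcriptional unit. One plausible application is a tubulin fusion for labelling microtubules, but the record does not state specific partners or applications.
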