Addgene plasmid #123783: MTK3b_002
Purpose: Encodes human alpha tubulin 1 as a Type 3b part to be used in the MTK system
Depositing lab: Hana El-Samad. Depositing organization: University of California, San Francisco (UCSF). Publication: A Toolkit for Rapid Modular Construction of Biological Circuits in Mammalian Cells. Fonseca JP, Bonny AR, Kumar GR, Ng AH, Town J, Wu QC, Aslankoohi E, Chen SY, Dods G, Harrigan P, Osimiri LC, Kistler AL, El-Samad H. ACS Synth Biol. 2019 Nov 15;8(11):2593-2606. doi: 10.1021/acssynbio.9b00322. Epub 2019 Nov 5. PubMed 31686495.
Backbone
  Vector backbone: MTK0_027
  Vector type: Mammalian Expression
Growth in bacteria
  Bacterial resistance: Chloramphenicol, 25 μg/mL
  Growth temperature: 37°C
  Growth strain: DH5alpha
  Copy number: Unknown
Gene/Insert
  Gene/Insert name: alpha tubulin 1b (human
  Species: H. sapiens (human)
  Cloning method: Restriction Enzyme; 5′ cloning site BsmBI (destroyed during cloning); 3′ cloning site BsmBI (destroyed during cloning)
Terms and licenses: Academic/Nonprofit Terms; Industry Terms: Not Available to Industry
Depositor comments: Type 3b parts are used for coding sequences in the MTK. Please visit https://www.biorxiv.org/content/10.1101/506188v2 for BioRxiv preprint
How to cite: MTK3b_002 was a gift from Hana El-Samad (Addgene plasmid # 123783 ; http://n2t.net/addgene:123783 ; RRID:Addgene_123783)
